Addgene plasmid #176252: pNOC_hfnCas12a_NR1_NR2
Purpose: pNOC episomal plasmid harboring the humanized fnCas12a gene sequence tagged with Nlux and CRISPR array with spacers 1 and 2 targeting the Nitrate reductase gene of N. oceanica IMET1 separated by full
Depositing lab: John van der Oost. Depositing organization: Wageningen University, Department Agrotechnology & Food Sciences. Publication: Comprehensive Genome Engineering Toolbox for Microalgae Nannochloropsis oceanica Based on CRISPR-Cas Systems. Naduthodi MIS, Sudfeld C, Avitzigiannis EK, Trevisan N, van Lith E, Alcaide Sancho J, D'Adamo S, Barbosa M, van der Oost J. ACS Synth Biol. 2021 Dec 17;10(12):3369-3378. doi: 10.1021/acssynbio.1c00329. Epub 2021 Nov 18. PubMed 34793143.
Backbone
  Vector backbone: pUC19
  Vector type: CRISPR, Luciferase, Synthetic Biology ; Expression in microalgae Nannochloropsis oceanica
  Selectable markers: Zeocin
Growth in bacteria
  Bacterial resistance: Ampicillin, 100 μg/mL
  Growth temperature: 37°C
  Growth strain: DH5alpha
  Copy number: High Copy
Gene/Insert
  Gene/Insert name: humanized fnCas12a
  Species: Francisella novicida
  Tag / fusion protein: luciferase (C terminal on insert)
Resource information
  A portion of this plasmid was derived from a plasmid made by: The backbone of plasmid was a gift from Eva Farre from Michigan State University. And the Cas12a sequence was obtained from the Addgene plasmid # 69976
Terms and licenses: Academic/Nonprofit Terms; Industry Terms: Not Available to Industry
How to cite: pNOC_hfnCas12a_NR1_NR2 was a gift from John van der Oost (Addgene plasmid # 176252 ; http://n2t.net/addgene:176252 ; RRID:Addgene_176252)
