[The description below was written by a language model from this plasmid's Addgene catalogue record and pLannotate feature annotations shown in this document.]
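Description:
pNOC_hfnCas12a_NR1_NR2 is a 12.1 kb episomal CRISPR plasmid for genome editing in the microalga Nannochloropsis oceanica, built on a pUC19 backbone. In E. coli it is maintained at high copy through the ColE1/pUC origin and selected with ampicillin via the bla promoter and β-lactamase gene. The annotated S. cerevisiae CEN6 centromere fused to an autonomously replicating sequence (CEN/ARS), which spans the sequence origin, is presumably the element that lets pNOC plasmids persist as episomes rather than integrating, although the record does not say so explicitly. Selection in the alga relies on the Sh ble gene, which confers Zeocin resistance.

The main payload is a humanized coding sequence for Francisella novicida Cas12a (Cpf1), encoded on the reverse strand and fused at its C terminus to a luciferase referred to as Nlux. The feature table identifies this tag as a fragment matching the catalytic subunit of Oplophorus gracilirostris luciferase, a coelenterazine-dependent enzyme that emits blue light, so nuclease expression in transformants can be followed by luminescence. According to the catalogue entry, the plasmid also carries a CRISPR array with two spacers (NR1 and NR2) targeting the nitrate reductase gene of N. oceanica IMET1. The purpose text is truncated where it describes what separates the spacers. Cas12a can process its own crRNA arrays, which makes multi-spacer designs like this one workable.

The automated annotation finds neither the array nor the promoters and terminators driving Cas12a, the array or the Zeocin marker, and the record does not name them, leaving several kilobases unannotated. The construct belongs to a CRISPR-Cas genome engineering toolbox for N. oceanica.
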