Features (pLannotate 1.2.2; 8 found; start..end, strand, type, name):
    527..631     +  promoter       AmpR promoter: bla
    632..1492    +  CDS            AmpR: β-lactamase; bla; confers resistance to ampicillin, carbenicillin, and related antibiotics
   1663..2251    +  rep_origin     ori: high-copy-number ColE1/pMB1/pBR322/pUC origin of replication
   3211..3585    +  CDS            BleoR: antibiotic-binding protein; Sh ble from Streptoalloteichus hindustanus; confers resistance to bleomycin, phleomycin, and Zeocin™
   4493..4510    -  misc_feature   MCS (fragment): pUC18/19 multiple cloning site
   5226..5741    -  CDS            LUCI_OPLGR (fragment): Experimental evidence at protein level: Swiss-Prot protein existence level 1. Catalytic subunit of oplophorus-luciferin 2-monooxygenase. Oxidoreductase that converts coelenterazine (the oplophorus luciferin) to coelenteramide under emission of blue light with a maximum at 454 nm. Is also active with bisdeoxycoelenterazine. From Oplophorus gracilirostris (Luminous shrimp).
   5763..9659    -  CDS            cas12a: CS12A_FRATN - Also known as cpf1 From Francisella tularensis subsp. novicida (strain U112).
  12089..490     -  misc_feature   CEN/ARS (across the origin): S. cerevisiae CEN6 centromere fused to an autonomously replicating sequence
>Addgene plasmid #176252 | pNOC_hfnCas12a_NR1_NR2 | addgene full sequence | sequence record 346964 | Addgene NGS Result
AACTTACACGCGCCTCGTATCTTTTAATGATGGAATAATTTGGGAATTTACTCTGTGTTTATTTATTTTT
ATGTTTTGTATTTGGATTTTAGAAAGTAAATAAAGAAGGTAGAAGAGTTACGGAATGAAGAAAAAAAAAT
AAACAAAGGTTTAAAAAATTTCAACAAAAAGCGTACTTTACATATATATTTATTAGACAAGAAAAGCAGA
TTAAATAGATATACATTCGATTAACGATAAGTAAAATGTAAAATCACAGGATTTTCGTGTGTGGTCTTCT
ACACAGACAAGATGAAACAATTCGGCATTAATACCTGAGAGCAGGAAGTACAAGATAAAAGGTAGTATTT
GTTGGCGATCCCCCTAGAGTCTTTTACATCTTCGGAAAACAAAAACTATTTTTTCTTTAATTTCTTTTTT
TACTTTCTATTTTTAATTTATATATTTATATTAAAAAATTTAAATTATAATTATTTTTATAGCACGTGAT
GAAAAGGACCCAGGTGGCACTTTTCGGGGAAATGTGCGCGGAACCCCTATTTGTTTATTTTTCTAAATAC
ATTCAAATATGTATCCGCTCATGAGACAATAACCCTGATAAATGCTTCAATAATATTGAAAAAGGAAGAG
TATGAGTATTCAACATTTCCGTGTCGCCCTTATTCCCTTTTTTGCGGCATTTTGCCTTCCTGTTTTTGCT
CACCCAGAAACGCTGGTGAAAGTAAAAGATGCTGAAGATCAGTTGGGTGCACGAGTGGGTTACATCGAAC
TGGATCTCAACAGCGGTAAGATCCTTGAGAGTTTTCGCCCCGAAGAACGTTTTCCAATGATGAGCACTTT
TAAAGTTCTGCTATGTGGCGCGGTATTATCCCGTATTGACGCCGGGCAAGAGCAACTCGGTCGCCGCATA
CACTATTCTCAGAATGACTTGGTTGAGTACTCACCAGTCACAGAAAAGCATCTTACGGATGGCATGACAG
TAAGAGAATTATGCAGTGCTGCCATAACCATGAGTGATAACACTGCGGCCAACTTACTTCTGACAACGAT
CGGAGGACCGAAGGAGCTAACCGCTTTTTTGCACAACATGGGGGATCATGTAACTCGCCTTGATCGTTGG
GAACCGGAGCTGAATGAAGCCATACCAAACGACGAGCGTGACACCACGATGCCTGTAGCAATGGCAACAA
CGTTGCGCAAACTATTAACTGGCGAACTACTTACTCTAGCTTCCCGGCAACAATTAATAGACTGGATGGA
GGCGGATAAAGTTGCAGGACCACTTCTGCGCTCGGCCCTTCCGGCTGGCTGGTTTATTGCTGATAAATCT
GGAGCCGGTGAGCGTGGGTCTCGCGGTATCATTGCAGCACTGGGGCCAGATGGTAAGCCCTCCCGTATCG
TAGTTATCTACACGACGGGGAGTCAGGCAACTATGGATGAACGAAATAGACAGATCGCTGAGATAGGTGC
CTCACTGATTAAGCATTGGTAACTGTCAGACCAAGTTTACTCATATATACTTTAGATTGATTTAAAACTT
CATTTTTAATTTAAAAGGATCTAGGTGAAGATCCTTTTTGATAATCTCATGACCAAAATCCCTTAACGTG
AGTTTTCGTTCCACTGAGCGTCAGACCCCGTAGAAAAGATCAAAGGATCTTCTTGAGATCCTTTTTTTCT
GCGCGTAATCTGCTGCTTGCAAACAAAAAAACCACCGCTACCAGCGGTGGTTTGTTTGCCGGATCAAGAG
CTACCAACTCTTTTTCCGAAGGTAACTGGCTTCAGCAGAGCGCAGATACCAAATACTGTTCTTCTAGTGT
AGCCGTAGTTAGGCCACCACTTCAAGAACTCTGTAGCACCGCCTACATACCTCGCTCTGCTAATCCTGTT
ACCAGTGGCTGCTGCCAGTGGCGATAAGTCGTGTCTTACCGGGTTGGACTCAAGACGATAGTTACCGGAT
AAGGCGCAGCGGTCGGGCTGAACGGGGGGTTCGTGCACACAGCCCAGCTTGGAGCGAACGACCTACACCG
AACTGAGATACCTACAGCGTGAGCTATGAGAAAGCGCCACGCTTCCCGAAGGGAGAAAGGCGGACAGGTA
TCCGGTAAGCGGCAGGGTCGGAACAGGAGAGCGCACGAGGGAGCTTCCAGGGGGAAACGCCTGGTATCTT
TATAGTCCTGTCGGGTTTCGCCACCTCTGACTTGAGCGTCGATTTTTGTGATGCTCGTCAGGGGGGCGGA
GCCTATGGAAAAACGCCAGCAACGCGGCCTTTTTACGGTTCCTGGCCTTTTGCTGGCCTTTTGCTCACAT
GTTTAAACGGGGTCGTTTATTTCTCTGCCAGCCTTGGACCTCGTGGTTGGGCGTTTCCTCCTCCTTGGTG
CACTGAACCTGTCCGCATCCTGCGTCGGTTTGGCGGTCTTTTGTCCTTTCCTCTATAGCCCGCCCGTCTA
GAGGGCACACGCGATGATCTTTATATCTCTTCATGTGTCTTTGTTTTAACTAGGATACTGCCGGGTGAAT
GCCCATCAGACAAGAGGCCAAACTCTATCTACACCCTTTTGACTTCTGTTGTGGTCGTAGTGTGTGCTTG
CATGCCCTGAAAGTCCAGGCATCCCACTTGTGCTCTAACCCCATTCAAAACAGCAGAAGTGCTTAATTAA
GATATAGATTCATGATCTCCTGTCCCCTCCTTCTTACCTTTTCACAAACCTCACACAGAAGTCTCCACTC
TTCGCCTCTAAAACCTCTTTTTAAATTATGGTAAGTTCGTGCGGCAGTGGGTTTTCGGATCTATATTTGT
CAAGATCCAGTTCAAGGTCAGGGATGTAGATTAAGTACAGAAGGAGAAGCACAAGCGCGCCAGTTCGCCC
CTCACGGCCTGGAGCAGGGCATTTAATCCCTCTATCTTACCAGAACCATACTATACAACCAATCCTGTTG
GCATCGCTCTGTCTATTTGTCGTGCGTGCATGTGTCCATGGTGTGGTGGGGGGCAGGGGTTTTCGGGGTT
GCGGTTGAAGGCACCTTATCAGAAAGATGCCCTCAGAGATAGAGGTAGCCCCCTCCCCCCGATCTTCGAC
CAGTCCTGTCAGGCGAACACTTTCACCCGTCGTTCACCTCGTTACACACAAGGAGTAGACCTCTGAAGTT
CTAATTGTCATAAATGCCCCTCCCCCCTCCCTCCTTCCCTTCATCCTCCCCTCCGAGCAGATGGCCAAGT
TGACCAGTGCCGTTCCGGTGCTCACCGCGCGCGACGTCGCCGGAGCGGTCGAGTTCTGGACCGACCGGCT
CGGGTTCTCCCGGGACTTCGTGGAGGACGACTTCGCCGGTGTGGTCCGGGACGACGTGACCCTGTTCATC
AGCGCGGTCCAGGACCAGGTGGTGCCGGACAACACCCTGGCCTGGGTGTGGGTGCGCGGCCTGGACGAGC
TGTACGCCGAGTGGTCGGAGGTCGTGTCCACGAACTTCCGGGACGCCTCCGGGCCGGCCATGACCGAGAT
CGGCGAGCAGCCGTGGGGGCGGGAGTTCGCCCTGCGCGACCCGGCCGGCAACTGCGTGCACTTCGTGGCC
GAGGAGCAGGACTGATGGCCAGGGATCAGGAGGAGGGAGTGAAGAGGAGAAGGGATCTGGTTTCAGAGAT
CCCCACTTCTGCCGTCGTCTTTCGGCCTTCCTTCCTTTTAGGTGTCATGCCTTAGGTCCTTCAAGTCCTC
ACCTGTCGTCGTCATGTGTGTGTGTGCCCGTCATACAAGTCACTCGATCCAATTCACGCATCGGTTCAAT
CAAAATAAGACTAGACCCCGAGGGAAGAAGGGCAGAAGGAAATCGAAGGGGTGGGATGTGTGTGAGAGAG
GGAAGGAGAAATGAAAGAAGTGAACAATGTCATGGTAGCCAGTAAGGAGAGAGTAGAAGCGAAGAAAGCA
AAAGCACTGTTGTGAAGAAACGAAATGGAAGATGGTCATCGCTCCTGGCTCTACTTGTGGTTTTTCTATC
TTTAATTTCAGGCGTCCTGGTCTCGTTACATCAGCTCCCTTATCTCATTGGTTTATCCCCTACTCTACTG
CTGCTTCTTCCTTCCATCCGTGACTGTATAACAACGAATTGTAGTACCGCAGATAGACAATAGAAAAATG
CCAAAAAAGGCATCATTGATTTGCTCCTCCCCATTAAGTCACTGTACGCCACCATCGCCACTACCCTCCC
TTAGCAAATAGTCTTTATTTAGAACACAGAAGAAGAGTACGTTGTGTGCATGCGTGTTGTTCGTACAACT
TCCGTGTCAGGACGAGAGACCATTTCAACAGTGAGTAATTCCGCCTGCGTTTATTTTTTCCTCTTTTTCC
TTTTCTTGTTTTCTTCCTTTGTACGTGTATTTCCCTCTCTTCCACGTCTTCTTTATCGTCATCTTGTCTG
CCATCCTTACTCTATCTTCTACCCTCACTCACTTCCACACTCTCAAGTCCACCCTCGCGGCCGCCATGGC
CTCTAGTGGATCAGCTTGCATGCCTGCAGGAGACGATATCACCTCTTCTGTTTCCACGATAAAAATAGAC
TGCTCATTTCTTCGTCGTCTTCATCGTCTGCTTTTTCTGCTTCGCCTCTGTCTGGGGTCTGAAACCACTA
CACACACACACAACACTCGTACTCCCACTTTCACAAAAGCGTAAGCTCACCGGCTTTTCTTACACGTACA
TTTTAGTGGATCCCATCACGCCACTACCACGCCCGCGGGGGATGGAACGGAGGGGAGAGAGAGAAGGGGG
AAGCATGGATGAATGAGACATTGAGGGAAAGGAGGGGAGGGAGCAGTCCATCAGGGCGCTACCTCTCTTG
TCCCCCAAACCCTGTTGAGCCGTTCAACATGTTTCATGTTTCCTCCCTCCCCCCTTCCCTCCCTGGCCTT
TCCGCGGAGCCATTCAAGTGACGTCTGGACCGCACCGTAACAAAATCGTTTCTATGGGGGGTTTGTTTGA
CAACCACGTCTTCAGCGTTTTTAAAAAAAAAAGCGGGCAAGCCCTCTCACCCTCACTCATGCCCATCCTC
CTCCTCTCCTGCGGAACATTCTTACAAAAGGCGTAACTCGACGACAACTCAAAGAACGACAAACATCAAT
CCCAAAAAAAAAATCTCTACTCGTCTCTCTTGGATCTTTCCAATTGTCAGACCTTCCTCTTCTTTTTCGG
GCTAGCCACCATGGACGCGTAGTCGGGCACGTCGTAGGGGTATCCGGCCAGGATGCGCTCGCACAGGCGC
CAGCCGGTTACCCCGTTGATGGTCACGCGGAACAACAGCGAGCCATCCGGGTTGATCAGCCGCTCGTCAA
TGATCTTATTGCCGTTCCACAGGGTGCCGGTCACCGTGATCTTCTTGCCGTCGAACACGGCAATGCCCTC
GTAAGGACGGCCGAAGTAGTCAATCATGTTCGGCGTCACACCGTCGATGACCAGCGTCCCGTAGTGCAGT
ATCACCTTGAAGTGGTGATCGTCCACGGGGTACACAACCTTGAAGATCTTCTCGATCTGGCCCATTTGGT
CCCCGCTCAGGCCCTCGTAGGGAATGATGACGTGGATGTCGATCTTCAGGCCGTTCTCGCCGCTCAGGAC
GATGCGCTGGATTGGGGTCACGGAGACGCCCAGGTTCTGGAAAAGCGAGGACACACCGCCCTGCTCCAGC
ACCTGGTCGAGGTTATAGCCAGCTGTCTGCCGCCAGTCGCCCACGAAGTCCTCGAGAGTAAACACCATGT
TAACGGACCCGCTGCCGGACCCGTTATTTCTATTCTGGACAAACTCGAAGTATTCCTCGTTCTTAATGAC
CAGGTTCAGCTTCTTCCCCTCCTGATTGTTCTTGATCCGGCCCAGCAGCATCAGTCCCTTCAGCCCGATG
TGGTAGGCCCCGTTGGCGTCTGCATCCTGAGGCATATTTTTGGGTGCCTGTCTGCTGTCGAAGAAGTTTC
CGTTGACATCAGCCACGGGGCTAATCAGATAGTCCAGTTCTGTCCCGGTCTTTGAGTTCCGCATCTGCAG
GATTGTATTCAGCACTGAGGTCAGCTTGGCGAAAAATTTCTTATCACTCTCGCCACAGATGGCTGCCTTG
ATGCATTCGCCATGTCCATACTCGATAGAGTAGTCTTTCAGCAGCTTTTCCAGCTCCTTGGTTGGGTACA
CCTCCCTAGTGTCCCAATTGTGGTTTTTATCGGAATTTCGAAAGTTGATCAGGCGAGATCCGAAGGAGGC
AATGGTCCATTTCCCCTTAGCGGCCTTGTCGCCGAAGTTCTTGTAATCGAAGGAAAACTCGAAGTACCCC
TTGTCCAGATTATAACAGATCTTATCGAACTTGCTGAAAAATTCCTGGGACTTGCTCACTGACTCATATT
TAGGGTACAGCTGGTTGACAAAGCCGGTCACGGGGCAGATCTTGGAAGTGAATCCGGCTGGCACATAGTA
GATGATGCCTGTCTGTTTTCCCATTTTCTTGAAAGTTTCAAAGGGAGCTGTCAGCTGGTAGGCTCTCAGG
ACGCCTCCGGTCTTGTCGAACTCGTTATCTTTAAACACCAGGTAATTCAGCTTTTCGATCAGCATTTTCT
CCAGCTTCTGATAGACCTGTTTTTCCACCTTAAAGCGCCCCCTCTTAAAGCCGAAGTTCAGATCCTCGAA
CACCACAATGGCATTGTATTCGATGACCAGCTTTGCAATCTCATGGACCACCTGGCTCAGATAGCCTTCC
TTCATCTCCTTAATGTTGTTGATTTTCTTCCAGTCCTTCCTAGCTGAGTCTCTATCCTTCTCGATTGCAG
CCAGTTTATCGTGGTAGTTGGTTTTCATCCGGTCATTGCCAATGATGTTGAATGTATCCTGCTTAATGAT
ATTCCCTTTGCCATCCACCAGGGTATAGTAGGCCAGATGCCGCTCTCCTCGGTCAATGCTCAGGATGTGC
ACATCGTTTGCTTTTTCCTTCAGCAGCAGATTGATCTCGTCGTTGAACTTGTTAGCGCCGCTTGACTTGA
AGTTAATGGTGATTGGACAATGGAAAAAGAACTTATCTTCGGTGAACCGCTTGTCCTTAATCAGATCGTA
TTCGAACACGCTCTCTTTCTTAGGATTGTCCTTGTTCTTGTTAGCGATGGCCTCCTTAGCTGGGTGAGTG
ATTTTCTTAGGAATAGACTGCTTCCGGTAAAACAGTTCGGCCTCTCCGTTCAGTTTATAGACCACGTCCT
GCAGATTCCTCTCATCGAACAGGGCCTTCCAGTACAGTGTATGCAGGTTTGGTCTGCCCTTGCTGTATGC
TGAAAAATCTTTGTTATAGATCTGGAACAGGTACAGCTTTCCCTGATTGACCACGCTGTCGATGTAACTT
TCAGAAATGTTCTCAAAAGTCAGCTTATACCCCTGATTTTCCACCTCGCGGTAGAACTCGTCGATAGAGT
TATATCTCTGTGTGTCGGAAAACCGGAAGCCAAAATCCTTCCATTCAGGGTGTTTGGAGATGCTCTGCTT
GTAGAAGTCAATAAACTTCCTGCAATCCTCGATGTTGAACTCAAATTTCTCATATCCCTTCTGGGGGCTC
CCGTTCTTAGTATGTGTTGAGTGATTTCTAATCCGCAGGATGTCCTCGGATGGGTTGTAGAATTTGATAC
TCTTGGCGCTGAAGAACACCTTAGGCAGCATCTTATTTGCGCCGGGCAGCAGCTTATACACGATTTTCTT
GTATCCTTCCCCTTTGTTCTCCTTAATGGCTTTGTCATCGAAGATCTTATTGTTTTTCTTATTCATCACT
CCCAGATAGTACTTGTCATCCTTGATGAACAGGATAGCTGTGTTGTCAGGCTCCTTGTTCTTATCCCACC
CGTTGGCCAGGGTACTATTTTCGAAGTTCAGTTTAAACTTCTCGTCAGAGTAAGGCTTCTGTGTGATGTA
GTTCCTAATCTTGTTATACAGGGGGACAATGTTTGCCAGCTCGAAGTAACATTCCTCGAACACCAGGTAG
AAGTGTTCGTCTTTATCCAGGATATTAGCCTTATCCTCTGACTGACTAATATGGAAGATTTTCAGCTTGT
GCAGCAGATTGTTGGTCTGGTCCAGCAGATCCTTGATGGCTTTCACGTCATCTTCTGCTGAAGCCTGCAG
CAGGTCTTTCTTGCCCTGGTTCTGGTACTTAATACTGATCTGAGCCAGATTGTCTTTGTTCTGGGCGATC
TCATCAAAAATCATGGGGATGGCTGCGAAGTTGGCCAGGATTTCCTCAAAGCGGCACTGTTTGTCAATAT
CCCTGTGCTTGTTGAACTCCTCCAGTGCCAGCTTAATTGTTTCCAGACTCAGATATTTTGCCTTCTCGGT
TTTCTTAGCGATCAGTTCCTGCTCTTTCTTAGAGGGATTATCCAGGTTCTTTGGAGCGATCTGCTGTGTA
ATGTACTCCAGGACGGCGGTCCCAATCACGGAATAGTCATCAAACACCTGCTGTGACAGGTCTGTCAGAC
TCTTATCGTTTTTGAAGTAGATCTTACTCAGGTCCAGCTTCTGGGCTTTCAGGTCATCGAACAGCAGACT
CAGAGTTTCCTTAATAGATTTTTCCTCCACTGTCTTGAAAGCGGCGATCTGCTCATAAAAGCTCTGCATG
GTAGTGACCACGTCTGAGTCATCTTCCAGTTTATCAATGACAAAAGACTTGGACTCGGTATCACTCAGGA
TCTGTTTGAACAGCACAGACATCTTGTATTTCTTCAGAGTTTTGTCGTTGATCTGCTGGCTATACAGATT
GATGTATTCGTTAATTCCCTTGCGCTTGGTATTCTCCCCGTTCACAAACTTCCCGCCAATGATGGTATTG
AATTTAGTAATGCCGGACTGGTTCAGGTAATTGTTGAAATTGGCGATTTCAAACACCTCGTCCAGGGAAA
AGACCCTCTGGTTCACCTCGCTAGTCTTATAGTCGATATCGAATGTCAGTTCCTCAGCCAGATCTTTCTT
GATCTGTTCGTAATTAATTGCCTCGGGAGCTTTGTCCTTCAGAGATTCATATTTGGCCTTGTTCTCCAGG
AACTTTGGCAGATTGTCATCGACGATTCGGTAGATGATGGAGGTAGGAATGTCGTTGCTGGAGTACACGT
TCTTGCGGTTCTCGTGGAAGCCTTTAAAGTATGTGGTCCATCCCTTGAAGCTCTTGATGATTTCCAGTGC
CTCGTCAATATCAGTGATATCGGAGTTAGCCTTGAACAGTTCAATCCCATTGTCCTTAGACTGTTTCAGC
CACAGGATCAGGTCGGACTCCTGGCCTTTCTTAGCATCGATCAGATTCTGGTTGAACAGATTTTTAAACT
TTTCGGAGTCCTTGATGTACTCGCTAATCTGTTTCTTGATGGTGTCCTTGGCGGACTTGAAGTCCTTCTG
CAGGTTGTCATCGTCGCTCTTCTTCAGCTTGAAGTACACGTCTGAGTAATTCTGCAGCAGATCCTCACTG
ATGCACACGGAGCTCAGAATTTCCTCGATAAAGAACTGGTGGTATTTATCAATGATCTGCTTGGCTTTCT
TATAGTCTTTTGCCCGCTTCTCATCGTCCAGAATCAGGCCTCGGGCCTTGATGTTCTCCAGTGTCTTGCC
CTGTGGGATCAGCTCGAACCGCAGTGTCTTACTCAGTGAATACTTGTTGACGAACTCCTGGTAGATGCTC
ACCTTCCGCTTTTTCTTGGGCATGCTCGAGGGTTGCGTGTGTATCTGTGTGCAGTGGATATTGTTACCGA
GTTTGGTGAGCGTGAGTCCGTTAGTGCCCTGGTGGTGGTGGATTAGGAGAGTGGGTGACTCGGTGTCCAT
GGCTTTCTTCGCTCATTATAGGAGGGGAAAGGAATGAGGGAGGGTGGGGAGACCGCGTCTGTTGTTGACC
ACCGATTTACTTCTTGCCTCCCTTCCCCTCCCTCCCCTCAATCCGTACGACACAAATAGTAGCCGAGTGT
CTGCTGCAGAGCGCATGATTAGTGTGGTAGACAACGAGGGAGGGAAGGATGTACAGGGCATGGCACGGAG
AAGCGATGGTGGCCAGGAAGAGGAGAGGTCGCGAGAACAGGATGTGTTGCGAATGGATAAAAACAGAAAG
CGATGGCTCTGGGCTTCGAAAGCAGGGGACATTAGGACGTGTAGACCATCTCGACGGATCCCTCTGTATC
TCTGTTGTGCGTGAATGTTTTCTGTGCACGTGTAGTGTGTGAGAGTAGAACCCGGGAACTCGAACAGAGA
AAAGCATGGGTGGCTGTGGTGTGGAGGCTTCGTTCCCACCACATGCCCTTCTCCTTCGCCTCGCCTCTCC
CTGCCTTCTTCCACGCACCCTTGCGCCCCTCGTTCTCAATACCTGGCTCACTTCCACCATTCAAACAACC
ATCACGATACAGGCATTTATCTATCGTTGAAGACTTCTTCCTCCGGTAGATCTTAGCCAAGGTAAGAAGA
GGGGCATGCAGCAAGGAGAAAGAAATGATGCATGATGAGGAATAGAAGGGGAGGAGGGAGGGATATGATG
GGAAGCGAAAGCGCATATTCTGGTGGTCTGCTGCCTGATGGGGACGCGTCTAGCTGTGACACTGAGGACG
GTGGCTGCTGGTGGCTGCGGGCGCTGCCTTGGTGATCAATGGGAGTAAAGGGAGGGAAGGAGGTAGCGTG
AACGGATGACGCGGAGAAGTTTAGGGGTCTCTTTACGTATCGCCCCTGCCGCCCGCCTCTCTGCGATAAA
TGTGCCTGTTACCCTGCAGCCTCTATTCTTCACTGTGTTCCTGTTTTCCAACAGCCTCTATTCTTCCCTG
TCTTTTGTTGCAGTGGCGTCATCCTCTCTTTGCCCCAGTCGTCGTTCTCTCGACTCACTCACTCCCCCCC
TCCTTCCCTCCCTCCATCCACAGAATCGATGAAGAGCAGGCCTTGGCTCTTCGTCTAAGAACTTTAAATA
ATTTCTACTGTTGTAGATCCACTTCCACGACAATCGCGTCCTGTGCTGGTCTAAGAACTTTAAATAATTT
CTACTGTTGTAGATTGGCACGAGTATCCCCCTCCTCAAGGTCTAAGAACTTTAAATAATTTCTACTGTTG
TAGATGGTACCATGGGAAAGAAAGGATGAGAAAGGAGAAAGGACATCTAGATAACCGGCATATCACGGTG
GTGTATTAGTGTAGAATAGTGAAGAGAAGACTTGGGAAAATGTGTAGGAAAGGTTGTTTCTGTGTATGTG
GGTTGGGATGGGTGGCTGTTTGAGAAGGAACAGCGGGCAGGGCGATGTAGTGCTGAACGGGCACGGAACC
ACTGAGACTGAAGGAAGTAGGGAGAGAGAGGGGCAGGGGACGTGCACTTTAATCTTTGCCTCGGTAGAGT
ATACCCATGCAAGAGTATGTGGCCACCTGTGGTGGCTTTTGGCCAGGTCTGGTGCAGTGCCAATCATCTC
CCATCAATAATACAACTTCAGAACAACGGCGCATTGATGGGGAGAGAGAAAGTAAATTTAAGTAAGGGGT
ACGTAGTAGAGGATTCAACTGAAATATTTTCGAGGAGCGGTTGGGAAGTTGACCGATTGAAAGGAGAAGG
GAGGGGAGCAGGTGTGATAGTCATGTGTAAAGTAATTCTTTTTTGCCGTCGTCACACAATCCACATCAAT
GATAAAATATGTTTAAGGATCAATCACACGGAGTCGGTCATAAGGCAACCGCAAACGCAATGCAAACTAG
CAAGCAAGCAGGACCACAACAACAACCATTACCATCACAGGCGACAGCAGCAGCAGCTGCAGCAGCAGCA
AGGCAAGCAAAGGCCATCTGCGCGTGGACTTTTCCAGGCACCGGCTTTAAGCGTAATTTTCAATGATTGT
TGTCCGTGTATCCTCTCACCCTTTCACCGCTTGCGCGCACGTGAGCAGCACAACTGGTAATGCCCGAGGA
CAATAGACGAGGAAAAAGAAGAAGAAAAATGAAGAGGGAGTGATGAAGAAGAAGAGAAGAATAAAAGAAG
ACAGAAAAGAAGATAAAAAAGTCAAAAGACGACAAAGACGGAAAAAAAAGAAACGCGCAATTTTAACACC
AGCAACGACGACGAAAAGGGCGTCAGCTTTGCACCGGTTTCTTAGACGGATCGCTTGCCTGT
